Addgene plasmid #61802: GFP-Rab5B
Purpose: Human Rab5B fluorescently tagged with GFP on the N-terminus for mammalian expression
Depositing lab: Gia Voeltz. Depositing organization: University of Colorado, Boulder. Publication: ER Contact Sites Define the Position and Timing of Endosome Fission. Rowland AA, Chitwood PJ, Phillips MJ, Voeltz GK. Cell. 2014 Nov 20;159(5):1027-41. doi: 10.1016/j.cell.2014.10.023. PubMed 25416943.
Backbone
  Vector backbone: pAcGFP1-C1
  Backbone manufacturer: Clontech
  Backbone size w/o insert (bp): 4700
  Total vector size (bp): 5348
  Modifications to backbone: none
  Vector type: Mammalian Expression
  Selectable markers: Neomycin (select with G418)
Growth in bacteria
  Bacterial resistance: Kanamycin, 50 μg/mL
  Growth temperature: 37°C
  Growth strain: XL1 Blue
  Copy number: Unknown
Gene/Insert
  Gene/Insert name: RAB5B
  Species: H. sapiens (human)
  Insert size (bp): 648
  Mutation: None
  GenBank ID: NM_002868.3
  Entrez Gene: RAB5B
  Promoter: CMV
  Tag / fusion protein: GFP (N terminal on backbone)
  Cloning method: Restriction Enzyme; 5′ cloning site XhoI (not destroyed); 3′ cloning site BamHI (not destroyed)
  Sequencing primers: 5′ None; 3′ None
Terms and licenses: Academic/Nonprofit Terms; Industry Terms: Not Available to Industry
How to cite: GFP-Rab5B was a gift from Gia Voeltz (Addgene plasmid # 61802 ; http://n2t.net/addgene:61802 ; RRID:Addgene_61802)
