[The description below was written by a language model from this plasmid's Addgene catalogue record.]
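Description:
GFP-Rab5B is a mammalian expression plasmid built on the commercial pAcGFP1-C1 backbone, which was used without modification. It carries the wild-type human RAB5B coding sequence, an insert of about 648 bp in a construct of roughly 5.3 kb. The insert was cloned between the XhoI and BamHI sites of the multiple cloning site, and both sites remain intact. Because this is a "C1"-type vector, the fluorescent protein sits upstream of the cloning site, so Rab5B is produced with GFP fused to its N-terminus. This orientation leaves the C-terminus free, which matters for Rab GTPases because their C-terminal cysteines are prenylated for membrane attachment. Transcription of the fusion is driven by the CMV promoter, a strong constitutive promoter in most mammalian cell lines.

The plasmid is propagated in E. coli under kanamycin selection. In mammalian cells the recorded selectable marker is neomycin resistance, which allows G418 selection of stable lines; in this vector family a single resistance cassette typically serves both purposes. The record lists the copy number as unknown, and no feature table was supplied, so the origin of replication, polyadenylation signals and other backbone elements are not documented here.

Rab5 isoforms are small GTPases associated with early endosomes, so a GFP-tagged Rab5B generally serves as a live-cell fluorescent marker for that compartment. The associated study examined how contact sites with the endoplasmic reticulum define where and when endosomes undergo fission. This fits use of the plasmid for transient or stable expression to image endosome dynamics by fluorescence microscopy.
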