>Addgene plasmid #61802 | GFP-Rab5B | depositor partial sequence | sequence record 100800 | Rab5B
ATGACTAGCAGAAGCACAGCTAGGCCCAATGGGCAACCCCAGGCCAGCAAAATTTGCCAGTTCAAATTGG
TCCTGCTGGGAGAATCTGCAGTGGGAAAGTCAAGCCTGGTATTACGTTTTGTCAAAGGGCAGTTCCATGA
GTACCAGGAGAGCACCATTGGAGCGGCCTTCCTCACCCAGTCCGTTTGTCTAGATGACACAACAGTGAAG
TTTGAGATCTGGGACACAGCTGGGCAGGAGCGATATCACAGCTTAGCCCCCATGTACTACAGGGGTGCCC
AAGCTGCAATCGTGGTTTACGACATTACTAATCAGGAAACCTTTGCCCGAGCAAAGACATGGGTGAAGGA
ACTACAGCGACAGGCCAGTCCTAGCATCGTTATTGCCCTGGCAGGGAACAAAGCTGACCTGGCCAACAAA
CGTATGGTGGAGTATGAAGAGGCCCAGGCATATGCAGATGACAACAGCTTATTGTTCATGGAGACTTCAG
CCAAGACAGCTATGAACGTGAATGATCTCTTCCTGGCAATAGCTAAGAAGTTGCCAAAGAGTGAACCCCA
GAATCTGGGAGGTGCAGCAGGCCGAAGCCGGGGTGTGGATCTCCATGAACAGTCCCAGCAGAACAAGAGC
CAGTGTTGTAGCAACTGA
