>Addgene plasmid #61802 | GFP-Rab5B | addgene partial sequence | sequence record 103637 | CMV-F 5'-CGCAAATGGGCGGTAGGCGTG-3'
AGCTGGTTTAGTGAACCGTCAGATCCGCTAGCGCTACCGGTCGCCACCATGGTGAGCAAGGGCGCCGAGC
TGTTCACCGGCATCGTGCCCATCCTGATCGAGCTGAATGGCGATGTGAATGGCCACAAGTTCAGCGTGAG
CGGCGAGGGCGAGGGCGATGCCACCTACGGCAAGCTGACCCTGAAGTTCATCTGCACCACCGGCAAGCTG
CCTGTGCCCTGGCCCACCCTGGTGACCACCCTGAGCTACGGCGTGCAGTGCTTCTCACGCTACCCCGATC
ACATGAAGCAGCACGACTTCTTCAAGAGCGCCATGCCTGAGGGCTACATCCAGGAGCGCACCATCTTCTT
CGAGGATGACGGCAACTACAAGTCGCGCGCCGAGGTGAAGTTCGAGGGCGATACCCTGGTGAATCGCATC
GAGCTGACCGGCACCGATTTCAAGGAGGATGGCAACATCCTGGGCAATAAGATGGAGTACAACTACAACG
CCCACAATGTGTACATCATGACCGACAAGGCCAAGAATGGCATCAAGGTGAACTTCAAGATCCGCCACAA
CATCGAGGATGGCAGCGTGCAGCTGGCCGACCACTACCAGCAGAATACCCCCATCGGCGATGGCCCTGTG
CTGCTGCCCGATAACCACTACCTGTCCACCCAGAGCGCCCTGTCCAAGGACCCCAACGAGAAGCGCGATC
ACATGATCTACTTCGGCTTCGTGACCGCCGCCGCCATCACCCACGGCATGGATGAGCTGTACAAGTCCGG
ACTCAGATCTCGAGCTATGACTAGCAGAAGCACAGCTAGGCCCAATGGGCAACCCC
