>Addgene plasmid #61802 | GFP-Rab5B | addgene partial sequence | sequence record 103656 | SV40pA-R 5'-GAAATTTGTGATGCTATTGC-3'
CATAACAGTTAACAACAACAATTGCATTCATTTTATGTTTCAGGTTCAGGGGGAGGTGTGGGAGGTTTTT
TAAAGCAAGTAAAACCTCTACAAATGTGGTATGGCTGATTATGATCAGTTATCTAGATCCGGTGGATCCC
GGGCCCGCGGTACCTCAGTTGCTACAACACTGGCTCTTGTTCTGCTGGGACTGTTCATGGAGATCCACAC
CCCGGCTTCGGCCTGCTGCACCTCCCAGATTCTGGGGTTCACTCTTTGGCAACTTCTTAGCTATTGCCAG
GAAGAGATCATTCACGTTCATAGCTGTCTTGGCTGAAGTCTCCATGAACAATAAGCTGTTGTCATCTGCA
TATGCCTGGGCCTCTTCATACTCCACCATACGTTTGTTGGCCAGGTCAGCTTTGTTCCCTGCCAGGGCAA
TAACGATGCTAGGACTGGCCTGTCGCTGTAGTTCCTTCACCCATGTCTTTGCTCGGGCAAAGGTTTCCTG
ATTAGTAATGTCGTAAACCACGATTGCAGCTTGGGCACCCCTGTAGTACATGGGGGCTAAGCTGTGATAT
CGCTCCTGCCCAGCTGTGTCCCAGATCTCAAACTTCACTGTTGTGTCATCTAGACAAACGGACTGGGTGA
GGAAGGCCGCTCCAATGGTGCTCTCCTGGTACTCATGGAACTGCCCTTTGACAAAACGTAATACCAGGCT
TGACTTTCCCACTGCAGATTCTCCCAGCAGGACCAATTTGAACTGGCAAATTTTGCTGGCCTGGGGTTGC
CCATTGGGCCTAGCTGTGCTTCTGCTAGTCATAGCTCGAGATCTGAGTCCGGACTTGTACAGCTCATCCA
TGCCGT
