LOCUS       Exported 5355 bp ds-DNA circular SYN 12-MAY-2021
DEFINITION  Human Rab5B fluorescently tagged with GFP on the N-terminus for
            mammalian expression.
ACCESSION   .
VERSION     .
KEYWORDS    GFP-Rab5B
SOURCE      synthetic DNA construct
  ORGANISM  synthetic DNA construct
REFERENCE   1 (bases 1 to 5355)
  AUTHORS   Rowland AA, Chitwood PJ, Phillips MJ, Voeltz GK
  TITLE     ER Contact Sites Define the Position and Timing of Endosome Fission.
  JOURNAL   Cell. 2014 Nov 20;159(5):1027-41. doi: 10.1016/j.cell.2014.10.023.
  PUBMED    25416943
REFERENCE   2 (bases 1 to 5355)
  AUTHORS   .
  TITLE     Direct Submission
  JOURNAL   Exported May 12, 2021 from SnapGene Server 1.1.58
            http://www.snapgene.com
FEATURES             Location/Qualifiers
     source          1..5355
                     /organism="synthetic DNA construct"
                     /mol_type="other DNA"
     enhancer        61..364
                     /label=CMV enhancer
                     /note="human cytomegalovirus immediate early enhancer"
     promoter        365..568
                     /label=CMV promoter
                     /note="human cytomegalovirus (CMV) immediate early
                     promoter"
     primer_bind     519..539
                     /label=CMV-F
                     /note="Human CMV immediate early promoter, forward primer"
     regulatory      607..616
                     /regulatory_class="other"
                     /note="vertebrate consensus sequence for strong initiation
                     of translation (Kozak, 1987)"
     CDS             613..1329
                     /codon_start=1
                     /product="Aequorea coerulescens GFP"
                     /label=AcGFP1
                     /note="mammalian codon-optimized"
                     /translation="MVSKGAELFTGIVPILIELNGDVNGHKFSVSGEGEGDATYGKLTL
                     KFICTTGKLPVPWPTLVTTLSYGVQCFSRYPDHMKQHDFFKSAMPEGYIQERTIFFEDD
                     GNYKSRAEVKFEGDTLVNRIELTGTDFKEDGNILGNKMEYNYNAHNVYIMTDKAKNGIK
                     VNFKIRHNIEDGSVQLADHYQQNTPIGDGPVLLPDNHYLSTQSALSKDPNEKRDHMIYF
                     GFVTAAAITHGMDELYK"
     polyA_signal    2143..2264
                     /label=SV40 poly(A) signal
                     /note="SV40 polyadenylation signal"
     primer_bind     complement(2180..2199)
                     /label=SV40pA-R
                     /note="SV40 polyA, reverse primer"
     primer_bind     2234..2253
                     /label=EBV-rev
                     /note="SV40 polyA terminator, reverse primer"
     rep_origin      complement(2271..2726)
                     /direction=LEFT
                     /label=f1 ori
                     /note="f1 bacteriophage origin of replication; arrow
                     indicates direction of (+) strand synthesis"
     primer_bind     complement(2408..2429)
                     /label=F1ori-F
                     /note="F1 origin, forward primer"
     primer_bind     2620..2639
                     /label=F1ori-R
                     /note="F1 origin, reverse primer"
     promoter        2753..2857
                     /gene="bla"
                     /label=AmpR promoter
     promoter        2859..3216
                     /label=SV40 promoter
                     /note="SV40 enhancer and early promoter"
     primer_bind     complement(2882..2902)
                     /label=pBABE 3'
                     /note="SV40 enhancer, reverse primer for pBABE vectors"
     rep_origin      3067..3202
                     /label=SV40 ori
                     /note="SV40 origin of replication"
     primer_bind     3129..3148
                     /label=SV40pro-F
                     /note="SV40 promoter/origin, forward primer"
     CDS             3251..4045
                     /codon_start=1
                     /gene="aph(3')-II (or nptII)"
                     /product="aminoglycoside phosphotransferase from Tn5"
                     /label=NeoR/KanR
                     /note="confers resistance to neomycin, kanamycin, and G418
                     (Geneticin(R))"
                     /translation="MIEQDGLHAGSPAAWVERLFGYDWAQQTIGCSDAAVFRLSAQGRP
                     VLFVKTDLSGALNELQDEAARLSWLATTGVPCAAVLDVVTEAGRDWLLLGEVPGQDLLS
                     SHLAPAEKVSIMADAMRRLHTLDPATCPFDHQAKHRIERARTRMEAGLVDQDDLDEEHQ
                     GLAPAELFARLKASMPDGEDLVVTHGDACLPNIMVENGRFSGFIDCGRLGVADRYQDIA
                     LATRDIAEELGGEWADRFLVLYGIAAPDSQRIAFYRLLDEFF"
     primer_bind     complement(3305..3324)
                     /label=Neo-R
                     /note="Neomycin resistance gene, reverse primer"
     primer_bind     3915..3934
                     /label=Neo-F
                     /note="Neomycin resistance gene, forward primer"
     primer_bind     complement(4233..4252)
                     /label=TK-pA-R
                     /note="Thymidine kinase polyA, reverse primer"
     polyA_signal    4277..4324
                     /label=HSV TK poly(A) signal
                     /note="herpes simplex virus thymidine kinase
                     polyadenylation signal (Cole and Stacy, 1985)"
     rep_origin      4653..5241
                     /direction=RIGHT
                     /label=ori
                     /note="high-copy-number ColE1/pMB1/pBR322/pUC origin of
                     replication"
     primer_bind     5142..5161
                     /label=pBR322ori-F
                     /note="pBR322 origin, forward primer"
ORIGIN
        1 tagttattaa tagtaatcaa ttacggggtc attagttcat agcccatata tggagttccg
       61 cgttacataa cttacggtaa atggcccgcc tggctgaccg cccaacgacc cccgcccatt
      121 gacgtcaata atgacgtatg ttcccatagt aacgccaata gggactttcc attgacgtca
      181 atgggtggag tatttacggt aaactgccca cttggcagta catcaagtgt atcatatgcc
      241 aagtacgccc cctattgacg tcaatgacgg taaatggccc gcctggcatt atgcccagta
      301 catgacctta tgggactttc ctacttggca gtacatctac gtattagtca tcgctattac
      361 catggtgatg cggttttggc agtacatcaa tgggcgtgga tagcggtttg actcacgggg
      421 atttccaagt ctccacccca ttgacgtcaa tgggagtttg ttttggcacc aaaatcaacg
      481 ggactttcca aaatgtcgta acaactccgc cccattgacg caaatgggcg gtaggcgtgt
      541 acggtgggag gtctatataa gcagagctgg tttagtgaac cgtcagatcc gctagcgcta
      601 ccggtcgcca ccatggtgag caagggcgcc gagctgttca ccggcatcgt gcccatcctg
      661 atcgagctga atggcgatgt gaatggccac aagttcagcg tgagcggcga gggcgagggc
      721 gatgccacct acggcaagct gaccctgaag ttcatctgca ccaccggcaa gctgcctgtg
      781 ccctggccca ccctggtgac caccctgagc tacggcgtgc agtgcttctc acgctacccc
      841 gatcacatga agcagcacga cttcttcaag agcgccatgc ctgagggcta catccaggag
      901 cgcaccatct tcttcgagga tgacggcaac tacaagtcgc gcgccgaggt gaagttcgag
      961 ggcgataccc tggtgaatcg catcgagctg accggcaccg atttcaagga ggatggcaac
     1021 atcctgggca ataagatgga gtacaactac aacgcccaca atgtgtacat catgaccgac
     1081 aaggccaaga atggcatcaa ggtgaacttc aagatccgcc acaacatcga ggatggcagc
     1141 gtgcagctgg ccgaccacta ccagcagaat acccccatcg gcgatggccc tgtgctgctg
     1201 cccgataacc actacctgtc cacccagagc gccctgtcca aggaccccaa cgagaagcgc
     1261 gatcacatga tctacttcgg cttcgtgacc gccgccgcca tcacccacgg catggatgag
     1321 ctgtacaagt ccggactcag atctcgagct atgactagca gaagcacagc taggcccaat
     1381 gggcaacccc aggccagcaa aatttgccag ttcaaattgg tcctgctggg agaatctgca
     1441 gtgggaaagt caagcctggt attacgtttt gtcaaagggc agttccatga gtaccaggag
     1501 agcaccattg gagcggcctt cctcacccag tccgtttgtc tagatgacac aacagtgaag
     1561 tttgagatct gggacacagc tgggcaggag cgatatcaca gcttagcccc catgtactac
     1621 aggggtgccc aagctgcaat cgtggtttac gacattacta atcaggaaac ctttgcccga
     1681 gcaaagacat gggtgaagga actacagcga caggccagtc ctagcatcgt tattgccctg
     1741 gcagggaaca aagctgacct ggccaacaaa cgtatggtgg agtatgaaga ggcccaggca
     1801 tatgcagatg acaacagctt attgttcatg gagacttcag ccaagacagc tatgaacgtg
     1861 aatgatctct tcctggcaat agctaagaag ttgccaaaga gtgaacccca gaatctggga
     1921 ggtgcagcag gccgaagccg gggtgtggat ctccatgaac agtcccagca gaacaagagc
     1981 cagtgttgta gcaactgagg taccgcgggc ccgggatcca ccggatctag ataactgatc
     2041 ataatcagcc ataccacatt tgtagaggtt ttacttgctt taaaaaacct cccacacctc
     2101 cccctgaacc tgaaacataa aatgaatgca attgttgttg ttaacttgtt tattgcagct
     2161 tataatggtt acaaataaag caatagcatc acaaatttca caaataaagc atttttttca
     2221 ctgcattcta gttgtggttt gtccaaactc atcaatgtat cttaacgcgt aaattgtaag
     2281 cgttaatatt ttgttaaaat tcgcgttaaa tttttgttaa atcagctcat tttttaacca
     2341 ataggccgaa atcggcaaaa tcccttataa atcaaaagaa tagaccgaga tagggttgag
     2401 tgttgttcca gtttggaaca agagtccact attaaagaac gtggactcca acgtcaaagg
     2461 nnnnnnnnnn nnnnnnnnnn nnnnnnnnnn nnnnnnnnnn nnnnnnnnnt nnnnnnnnnn
     2521 nnnnnnnnnn nnnnnnnnnn nnnnnnnnnn nnnnnnnnnn nnnnnnnnnn nnnnnnnnnn
     2581 nnnnnnnnnn nnnnnnnnnn ngnnnnnnnn nnnnnnnnnn nnnnnnnnnn nnnnnnnnnn
     2641 nnnnnnnnnn nnnnnnnnnn nnnnnnnnnn nnnnnnnnnn nnnnnnnnnn nnnnnnnnnn
     2701 nnnnnnnnnn nnnnnnnnnn nnnnnncagg tggcactttt cggggaaatg tgcgcggaac
     2761 ccctatttgt ttatttttct aaatacattc aaatatgtat ccgctcatga gacaataacc
     2821 ctgataaatg cttcaataat attgaaaaag gaagagtcct gaggcggaaa gaaccagctg
     2881 tggaatgtgt gtcagttagg gtgtggaaag tccccaggct ccccagcagg cagaagtatg
     2941 caaagcatgc atctcaatta gtcagcaacc aggtgtggaa agtccccagg ctccccagca
     3001 ggcagaagta tgcaaagcat gcatctcaat tagtcagcaa ccatagtccc gcccctaact
     3061 ccgcccatcc cgcccctaac tccgcccagt tccgcccatt ctccgcccca tggctgacta
     3121 atttttttta tttatgcaga ggccgaggcc gcctcggcct ctgagctatt ccagaagtag
     3181 tgaggaggct tttttggagg cctaggcttt tgcaaagatc gatcaagaga caggatgagg
     3241 atcgtttcgc atgattgaac aagatggatt gcacgcaggt tctccggccg cttgggtgga
     3301 gaggctattc ggctatgact gggcacaaca gacaatcggc tgctctgatg ccgccgtgtt
     3361 ccggctgtca gcgcaggggc gcccggttct ttttgtcaag accgacctgt ccggtgccct
     3421 gaatgaactg caagacgagg cagcgcggct atcgtggctg gccacgacgg gcgttccttg
     3481 cgcagctgtg ctcgacgttg tcactgaagc gggaagggac tggctgctat tgggcgaagt
     3541 gccggggcag gatctcctgt catctcacct tgctcctgcc gagaaagtat ccatcatggc
     3601 tgatgcaatg cggcggctgc atacgcttga tccggctacc tgcccattcg accaccaagc
     3661 gaaacatcgc atcgagcgag cacgtactcg gatggaagcc ggtcttgtcg atcaggatga
     3721 tctggacgaa gagcatcagg ggctcgcgcc agccgaactg ttcgccaggc tcaaggcgag
     3781 catgcccgac ggcgaggatc tcgtcgtgac ccatggcgat gcctgcttgc cgaatatcat
     3841 ggtggaaaat ggccgctttt ctggattcat cgactgtggc cggctgggtg tggcggaccg
     3901 ctatcaggac atagcgttgg ctacccgtga tattgctgaa gagcttggcg gcgaatgggc
     3961 tgaccgcttc ctcgtgcttt acggtatcgc cgctcccgat tcgcagcgca tcgccttcta
     4021 tcgccttctt gacgagttct tctgagcggg actctggggt tcgaaatgac cgaccaagcg
     4081 acgcccaacc tgccatcacg agatttcgat tccaccgccg ccttctatga aaggttgggc
     4141 ttcggaatcg ttttccggga cgccggctgg atgatcctcc agcgcgggga tctcatgctg
     4201 gagttcttcg cccaccctag ggggaggcta actgaaacac ggaaggagac aataccggaa
     4261 ggaacccgcg ctatgacggc aataaaaaga cagaataaaa cgcacggtgt tgggtcgttt
     4321 gttcataaac gcggggttcg gtcccagggc tggcactctg tcgatacccc accgagaccc
     4381 cattggggcc aatacgcccg cgtttcttcc ttttccccac cccacccccc aagttcgggt
     4441 gaaggcccag ggctcgcagc caacgtcggg gcggcaggcc ctgccatagc ctcaggttac
     4501 tcatatatac tttagattga tttaaaactt catttttaat ttaaaaggat ctaggtgaag
     4561 atcctttttg ataatctcat gaccaaaatc ccttaacgtg agttttcgtt ccactgagcg
     4621 tcagaccccg tagaaaagat caaaggatct tcttgagatc ctttttttct gcgcgtaatc
     4681 tgctgcttgc aaacaaaaaa accaccgcta ccagcggtgg tttgtttgcc ggatcaagag
     4741 ctaccaactc tttttccgaa ggtaactggc ttcagcagag cgcagatacc aaatactgtt
     4801 cttctagtgt agccgtagtt aggccaccac ttcaagaact ctgtagcacc gcctacatac
     4861 ctcgctctgc taatcctgtt accagtggct gctgccagtg gcgataagtc gtgtcttacc
     4921 gggttggact caagacgata gttaccggat aaggcgcagc ggtcgggctg aacggggggt
     4981 tcgtgcacac agcccagctt ggagcgaacg acctacaccg aactgagata cctacagcgt
     5041 gagctatgag aaagcgccac gcttcccgaa gggagaaagg cggacaggta tccggtaagc
     5101 ggcagggtcg gaacaggaga gcgcacgagg gagcttccag ggggaaacgc ctggtatctt
     5161 tatagtcctg tcgggtttcg ccacctctga cttgagcgtc gatttttgtg atgctcgtca
     5221 ggggggcgga gcctatggaa aaacgccagc aacgcggcct ttttacggtt cctggccttt
     5281 tgctggcctt ttgctcacat gttctttcct gcgttatccc ctgattctgt ggataaccgt
     5341 attaccgcca tgcat
//
